Addgene plasmid #69031: pES002 (pTet-qacR wt)
Purpose: wild-type qacR downstream of a Tet promoter
Depositing lab: Richard Murray. Depositing organization: California Institute of Technology. Publication: Engineering Transcriptional Regulator Effector Specificity Using Computational Design and In Vitro Rapid Prototyping: Developing a Vanillin Sensor. de Los Santos EL, Meyerowitz JT, Mayo SL, Murray RM. ACS Synth Biol. 2015 Aug 19. 10.1021/acssynbio.5b00090 PubMed 26262913.
Backbone
  Vector backbone: p15A Ori/cm resistant
  Backbone manufacturer: unknown
  Backbone size w/o insert (bp): 1154
  Total vector size (bp): 3117
  Vector type: Bacterial Expression
Growth in bacteria
  Bacterial resistance: Chloramphenicol, 25 μg/mL
  Growth temperature: 37°C
  Growth strain: DH5alphaZ1
  Copy number: Low Copy
Gene/Insert
  Gene/Insert name: qacR
  Species: Synthetic
  Insert size (bp): 596
  Entrez Gene: qacR (a.k.a. pTZ2162_28)
  Promoter: pTet
  Tag / fusion protein: His6 tag (C terminal on insert)
  Cloning method: Restriction Enzyme; 5′ cloning site BsaI (destroyed during cloning); 3′ cloning site BsaI (destroyed during cloning)
  Sequencing primers: 5′ GCTTATCATCGATAAGCTTCC; 3′ CGCCCGGTAGTGATCTTAT
Terms and licenses: Academic/Nonprofit Terms; Industry Terms: Not Available to Industry
Depositor comments: Depositor notes that discrepancies between QC sequence and full plasmid sequence is not a concern for function.
How to cite: pES002 (pTet-qacR wt) was a gift from Richard Murray (Addgene plasmid # 69031 ; http://n2t.net/addgene:69031 ; RRID:Addgene_69031)
