[The description below was written by a language model from this plasmid's Addgene catalogue record and pLannotate feature annotations shown in this document.]
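Description:
pES002 (pTet-qacR wt) is a 3.1 kb bacterial expression plasmid built on a p15A-origin, chloramphenicol-resistant backbone. The p15A origin gives low-to-medium copy number in E. coli and is compatible with ColE1-type plasmids, so the construct can be maintained alongside a second plasmid. Selection comes from the cat gene (chloramphenicol acetyltransferase), driven by its own promoter and followed by a lambda t0 terminator. The feature table also picks up short fragments of IS1, bom, an RSF origin, and the tet and lacUV5 promoters. These appear to be backbone remnants or partial sequence matches rather than functional parts.

The payload is wild-type qacR, listed as a synthetic insert of about 600 bp with a C-terminal His6 tag, assembled through BsaI sites that were destroyed during cloning. QacR is the Staphylococcus aureus transcriptional repressor of the qacA efflux pump gene. It binds the long IR1 operator and is released on binding any of a range of structurally dissimilar cationic lipophilic compounds. Expression is driven by a Tet promoter, annotated as a PLtetO-1 fragment, which is a phage lambda PL derivative carrying tet operators. No tetR gene is annotated on the plasmid, so TetR presumably comes from the host, consistent with the listed DH5alphaZ1 strain; in that case qacR expression would be inducible with tetracycline analogues. The coding sequence is followed by rrnB T1 and T7Te terminators.

The associated publication concerns computational redesign of a transcriptional regulator's effector specificity to produce a vanillin sensor, so this plasmid most likely supplies the wild-type reference repressor. The depositor notes that discrepancies between the quality-control sequence and the full plasmid sequence are not a concern for function.
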