Features (pLannotate 1.2.2; 13 found; start..end, strand, type, name):
     23..120     +  promoter       cat promoter: promoter of the E. coli cat gene encoding chloramphenicol acetyltransferase
    121..777     +  CDS            cat: CAT_ECOLX - Experimental evidence at protein level: Swiss-Prot protein existence level 1. This enzyme is an effector of chloramphenicol resistance in bacteria. From Escherichia coli. This protein is used as a marker in many commonly used cloning vectors, such as pACYC184.
    801..895     +  terminator     lambda t0 terminator: transcription terminator from phage lambda
   1048..1188    +  mobile_element IS1 (fragment): prokaryotic transposable element IS1
   1185..1211    +  misc_feature   bom (fragment): basis of mobility region from pBR322
   1310..1365    -  rep_origin     RSF ori (fragment): Plasmids containing the RSF 1030 origin of replication can be propagated in E. coli cells that contain additional plasmids with compatible origins.
   1453..1998    -  rep_origin     p15A ori: Plasmids containing the medium-copy-number p15A origin of replication can be propagated in E. coli cells that contain a second plasmid with the ColE1 origin.
   2110..2134    +  promoter       tet promoter (fragment): E. coli promoter for tetracycline efflux protein gene
   2155..2176    +  promoter       lac UV5 promoter (fragment): E. coli lac promoter with an "up" mutation
   2235..2263    +  promoter       PLtetO-1 promoter (fragment): modified phage lambda PL promoter with tet operator sites (Lutz and Bujard, 1997)
   2322..2885    +  CDS            qacR: QACR_STAAM - Experimental evidence at protein level: Swiss-Prot protein existence level 1. Transcriptional repressor of qacA. Binds to IR1, an unusually long 28 bp operator, which is located downstream from the qacA promoter and overlaps its transcription start site. QacR is induced from its IR1 site by binding to one of many structurally dissimilar cationic lipophilic compounds, which are also substrates of QacA (By similarity). From Staphylococcus aureus (strain Mu50 / ATCC 700699).
   2927..2998    +  terminator     rrnB T1 terminator: transcription terminator T1 from the E. coli rrnB gene
   3014..3041    +  terminator     T7Te terminator: phage T7 early transcription terminator
>Addgene plasmid #69031 | pES002 (pTet-qacR wt) | depositor full sequence | sequence record 121906 | pES002 (pTet-qacR wt) sequence 3117 bps
TATGAAGCTGAGACCTTGATCGGGCACGTAAGAGGTTCCAACTTTCACCATAATGAAATAAGATCACTAC
CGGGCGTATTTTTTGAGTTATCGAGATTTTCAGGAGCTAAGGAAGCTAAAATGGAGAAAAAAATCACTGG
ATATACCACCGTTGATATATCCCAATGGCATCGTAAAGAACATTTTGAGGCATTTCAGTCAGTTGCTCAA
TGTACCTATAACCAGACCGTTCAGCTGGATATTACGGCCTTTTTAAAGACCGTAAAGAAAAATAAGCACA
AGTTTTATCCGGCCTTTATTCACATTCTTGCCCGCCTGATGAATGCTCATCCGGAATTTCGTATGGCAAT
GAAAGACGGTGAGCTGGTGATATGGGATAGTGTTCACCCTTGTTACACCGTTTTCCATGAGCAAACTGAA
ACGTTTTCATCGCTCTGGAGTGAATACCACGACGATTTCCGGCAGTTTCTACACATATATTCGCAAGATG
TGGCGTGTTACGGTGAAAACCTGGCCTATTTCCCTAAAGGGTTTATTGAGAATATGTTTTTCGTCTCAGC
CAATCCCTGGGTGAGTTTCACCAGTTTTGATTTAAACGTGGCCAATATGGACAACTTCTTCGCCCCCGTT
TTCACCATGGGCAAATATTATACGCAAGGCGACAAGGTGCTGATGCCGCTGGCGATTCAGGTTCATCATG
CCGTTTGTGATGGCTTCCATGTCGGCAGAATGCTTAATGAATTACAACAGTACTGCGATGAGTGGCAGGG
CGGGGCGTAATTTGATATCGAGCTCGCTTGGACTCCTGTTGATAGATCCAGTAATGACCTCAGAACTCCA
TCTGGATTTGTTCAGAACGCTCGGTTGCCGCCGGGCGTTTTTTATTGGTGAGAATCCAAGCCTCGGTGAG
AATCCAAGCCTCGATCAACGTCTCATTTTCGCCAAAAGTTGGCCCAGGGCTTCCCGGTATCAACAGGGAC
ACCAGGATTTATTTATTCTGCGAAGTGATCTTCCGTCACAGGTATTTATTCGGCGCAAAGTGCGTCGGGT
GATGCTGCCAACTTACTGATTTAGTGTATGATGGTGTTTTTGAGGTGCTCCAGTGGCTTCTGTTTCTATC
AGCTGTCCCTCCTGTTCAGCTACTGACGGGGTGGTGCGTAACGGCAAAAGCACCGCCGGACATCAGCGGT
AGCGGAGTGTATACTGGCTTACTATGTTGGCACTGATGAGGGTGTCAGTGAAGTGCTTCATGTGGCAGGA
GAAAAAAGGCTGCACCGGTGCGTCAGCAGAATATGTGATACAGGATATATTCCGCTTCCTCGCTCACTGA
CTCGCTACGCTCGGTCGTTCGACTGCGGCGAGCGGAAATGGCTTACGAACGGGGCGGAGATTTCCTGGAA
GATGCCAGGAAGATACTTAACAGGGAAGTGAGAGGGCCGCGGCAAAGCCGTTTTTCCATAGGCTCCGCCC
CCCTGACAAGCATCACGAAATCTGACGCTCAAATCAGTGGTGGCGAAACCCGACAGGACTATAAAGATAC
CAGGCGTTTCCCCCTGGCGGCTCCCTCGTGCGCTCTCCTGTTCCTGCCTTTCGGTTTACCGGTGTCATTC
CGCTGTTATGGCCGCGTTTGTCTCATTCCACGCCTGACACTCAGTTCCGGGTAGGCAGTTCGCTCCAAGC
TGGACTGTATGCACGAACCCCCCGTTCAGTCCGACCGCTGCGCCTTATCCGGTAACTATCGTCTTGAGTC
CAACCCGGAAAGACATGCAAAAGCACCACTGGCAGCAGCCACTGGTAATTGATTTAGAGGAGTTAGTCTT
GAAGTCATGCGCCGGTTAAGGCTAAACTGAAAGGACAAGTTTTGGTGACTGCGCTCCTCCAAGCCAGTTA
CCTCGGTTCAAAGAGTTGGTAGCTCAGAGAACCTTCGAAAAACCGCCCTGCAAGGCGGTTTTTTCGTTTT
CAGAGCAAGAGATTACGCGCAGACCAAAACGATCTCAAGAAGATCATCTTATTAATCAGATAAAATATTT
CTAGATTTCAGTGCAATTTATCTCTTCAAATGTAGCACCTGAAGTCAGCCCCATACGATATAAGTTGTAA
TTCTCATGTTTGACAGCTTATCATCGATAAGCTTCCGATGGCGCGCCGAGAGGCTTTACACTTTATGCTT
CCGGCTGGTCTCAGCATCCACGCATTATAACGTCGTATTAGCTGCCTTTCGTCTTCAATAATTCTTGACA
TCCCTATCAGTGATAGAGATACTTCGTGCAATTTTTATATCACCGCCAGGGGTACAACAAGCAAAGAGGA
GAAATACTAGCATGAACTTGAAAGATAAGATTTTGGGTGTTGCTAAAGAGCTGTTTATCAAAAACGGTTA
CAATGCTACTACCACTGGTGAGATTGTGAAATTGTCTGAATCTTCTAAAGGGAATCTATACTATCATTTC
AAAACGAAGGAAAATTTGTTCTTGGAAATCTTGAACATTGAAGAGAGTAAATGGCAAGAACAATGGAAAA
AGGAGCAGATTAAAGCTAAAACTAATAGAGAAAAGTTTTATCTGTATAATGAGTTGTCTTTGACTACAGA
GTATTACTATCCACTACAGAACGCAATAATCGAGTTCTACACTGAATACTATAAGACTAACTCCATCAAT
GAAAAAATGAACAAATTAGAGAATAAGTATATCGATGCATATCACGTTATTTTCAAAGAAGGTAATCTTA
ACGGTGAGTGGAGTATAAATGATGTTAATGCCGTTTCTAAAATTGCTGCTAACGCTGTTAACGGTATTGT
TACATTCACACATGAGCAAAACATCAACGAAAGAATTAAGTTGATGAACAAGTTCTCTCAGATCTTTTTG
AATGGTCTTAGTAAAGGTTCTGGTCACCATCATCACCACCATTGATAGCCAGGCATCAAATAAAACGAAA
GGCTCAGTCGAAAGACTGGGCCTTTCGTTTTATCTGTTGTTTGTCGGTGAACGCTCTCTACTAGAGTCAC
ACTGGCTCACCTTCGGGTGGGCCTTTCTGCGTTTATAGTCGGGCACGACTCTCAAGGGCATCGGTCGACA
CAGAAAAGCCCGCCTTTCGGCGGGCTTTGCTCGAGGC
