>Addgene plasmid #69031 | pES002 (pTet-qacR wt) | addgene partial sequence | sequence record 132274 | pACYC-F 5'-tgaagtcagccccatacgat-3'
GCTTCCGATGGCGCGCCGAGAGGCTTTACACTTTATGCTTCCGGCTGGTCTCAGCATCCACGCATTATAA
CGTCGTATTAGCTGCCTTTCGTCTTCAATAATTCTTGACATCCCTATCAGTGATAGAGATACTTCGTGCA
ATTTTTATATCACCGCCAGGGGTACAACAAGCAAAGAGGAGAAATACTAGCATGAACTTGAAAGATAAGA
TTTTGGGTGTTGCTAAAGAGCTGTTTATCAAAAACGGTTACAATGCTACTACCACTGGTGAGATTGTGAA
ATTGTCTGAATCTTCTAAAGGGAATCTATACTATCATTTCAAAACGAAGGAAAATTTGTTCTTGGAAATC
TTGAACATTGAAGAGAGTAAATGGCAAGAACAATGGAAAAAGGAGCAGATTAAAGCTAAAACTAATAGAG
AAAAGTTTTATCTGTATAATGAGTTGTCTTTGACTACAGAGTATTACTATCCACTACAGAACGCAATAAT
CGAGTTCTACACTGAATACTATAAGACTAACTCCATCAATGAAAAAATGAACAAATTAGAGAATAAGTAT
ATCGATGCATATCACGTTATTTTCAAAGAAGGTAATCTTAACGGTGAGTGGAGTATAAATGATGTTAATG
CCGTTTCTAAAATTGCTGCTAACGCTGTTAACGGTATTGTTACATTCACAC
